>Addgene plasmid #71141 | pJK315 | depositor full sequence | sequence record 131040 | pJK315 sequence 4176 bps
TGGCGAATGGG
[124 nt withheld, positions 12-135]
C
[91 nt withheld, positions 137-227]
A
[49 nt withheld, positions 229-277]
CCTTTGACGTTGGAGTCCACGTTCTTT
[37 nt withheld, positions 305-341]
ACCCTATCTCGGTCTATTCTTTTGATTTATAAGGGATTTTGCCGATTTCGGCCTATTGGTTAAAAAATGA
GCTGATTTAACAAAAATTTAACGCGAATTTTAACAAAATATTAACGTTTACAATTTCAGGTGGCACTTTT
CGGGGAAATGTGCGCGGAACCCCTATTTGTTTATTTTTCTAAATACATTCAAATATGTATCCGCTCATGA
GACAATAACCCTGATAAATGCTTCAATAATATTGAAAAAGGAAGAGTATGAGTATTCAACATTTCCGTGT
CGCCCTTATTCCCTTTTTTGCGGCATTTTGCCTTCCTGTTTTTGCTCACCCAGAAACGCTGGTGAAAGTA
AAAGATGCTGAAGATCAGTTGGGTGCACGAGTGGGTTACATCGAACTGGATCTCAACAGCGGTAAGATCC
TTGAGAGTTTTCGCCCCGAAGAACGTTTTCCAATGATGAGCACTTTTAAAGTTCTGCTATGTGGCGCGGT
ATTATCCCGTATTGACGCCGGGCAAGAGCAACTCGGTCGCCGCATACACTATTCTCAGAATGACTTGGTT
GAGTACTCACCAGTCACAGAAAAGCATCTTACGGATGGCATGACAGTAAGAGAATTATGCAGTGCTGCCA
TAACCATGAGTGATAACACTGCGGCCAACTTACTTCTGACAACGATCGGAGGACCGAAGGAGCTAACCGC
TTTTTTGCACAACATGGGGGATCATGTAACTCGCCTTGATCGTTGGGAACCGGAGCTGAATGAAGCCATA
CCAAACGACGAGCGTGACACCACGATGCCTGCAGCAATGGCAACAACGTTGCGCAAACTATTAACTGGCG
AACTACTTACTCTAGCTTCCCGGCAACAATTAATAGACTGGATGGAGGCGGATAAAGTTGCAGGACCACT
TCTGCGCTCGGCCCTTCCGGCTGGCTGGTTTATTGCTGATAAATCTGGAGCCGGTGAGCGTGGGTCTCGC
GGTATCATTGCAGCACTGGGGCCAGATGGTAAGCCCTCCCGTATCGTAGTTATCTACACGACGGGGAGTC
AGGCAACTATGGATGAACGAAATAGACAGATCGCTGAGATAGGTGCCTCACTGATTAAGCATTGGTAACT
GTCAGACCAAGTTTACTCATATATACTTTAGATTGATTTAAAACTTCATTTTTAATTTAAAAGGATCTAG
GTGAAGATCCTTTTTGATAATCTCATGACCAAAATCCCTTAACGTGAGTTTTCGTTCCACTGAGCGTCAG
ACCCCGTAGAAAAGATCAAAGGATCTTCTTGAGATCCTTTTTTTCTGCGCGTAATCTGCTGCTTGCAAAC
AAAAAAACCACCGCTACCAGCGGTGGTTTGTTTGCCGGATCAAGAGCTACCAACTCTTTTTCCGAAGGTA
ACTGGCTTCAGCAGAGCGCAGATACCAAATACTGTCCTTCTAGTGTAGCCGTAGTTAGGCCACCACTTCA
AGAACTCTGTAGCACCGCCTACATACCTCGCTCTGCTAATCCTGTTACCAGTGGCTGCTGCCAGTGGCGA
TAAGTCGTGTCTTACCGGGTTGGACTCAAGACGATAGTTACCGGATAAGGCGCAGCGGTCGGGCTGAACG
GGGGGTTCGTGCACACAGCCCAGCTTGGAGCGAACGACCTACACCGAACTGAGATACCTACAGCGTGAGC
TATGAGAAAGCGCCACGCTTCCCGAAGGGAGAAAGGCGGACAGGTATCCGGTAAGCGGCAGGGTCGGAAC
AGGAGAGCGCACGAGGGAGCTTCCAGGGGGAAACGCCTGGTATCTTTATAGTCCTGTCGGGTTTCGCCAC
CTCTGACTTGAGCGTCGATTTTTGTGATGCTCGTCAGGGGGGCGGAGCCTATGGAAAAACGCCAGCAACG
CGGCCTTTTTACGGTTCCTGGCCTTTTGCTGGCCTTTTGCTCACATGTTCTTTCCTGCGTTATCCCCTGA
TTCTGTGGATAACCGTATTACCGCCTTTGAGTGAGCTGATACCGCTCGCCGCAGCCGAACGACCGAGCGC
AGCGAGTCAGTGAGCGAGGAAGCGGAAGAGCGCCTGATGCGGTATTTTCTCCTTACGCATCTGTGCGGTA
TTTCACACCGCATATATGGTGCACTCTCAGTACAATCTGCTCTGATGCCGCATAGTTAAGCCAGTATACA
CTCCGCTATCGCTACGTGACTGGGTCATGGCTGCGCCCCGACACCCGCCAACACCCGCTGACGCGCCCTG
ACGGGCTTGTCTGCTCCCGGCATCCGCTTACAGACAAGCTGTGACCGTCTCCGGGAGCTGCATGTGTCAG
AGGTTTTCACCGTCATCACCGAAACGCGCGAGGCAGCTGCGGTAAAGCTCATCAGCGTGGTCGTGAAGCG
ATTCACAGATGTCTGCCTGTTCATCCGCGTCCAGCTCGTTGAGTTTCTCCAGAAGCGTTAATGTCTGGCT
TCTGATAAAGCGGGCCATGTTAAGGGCGGTTTTTTCCTGTTTGGTCACTGATGCCTCCGTGTAAGGGGGA
TTTCTGTTCATGGGGGTAATGATACCGATGAAACGAGAGAGGATGCTCACGATACGGGTTACTGATGATG
AACATGCCCGGTTACTGGAACGTTGTGAGGGTAAACAACTGGCGGTATGGATGCGGCGGGACCAGAGAAA
AATCACTCAGGGTCAATGCCAGCGCTTCGTTAATACAGATGTAGGTGTTCCACAGGGTAGCCAGCAGCAT
CCTGCGATGCAGATCCGGAACATAATGGTGCAGGGCGCTGACTTCCGCGTTTCCAGACTTTACGAAACAC
GGAAACCGAAGACCATTCATGTTGTTGCTCAGGTCGCAGACGTTTTGCAGCAGCAGTCGCTTCACGTTCG
CTCGCGTATCGGTGATTCATTCTGCTAACCAGTAAGGCAACCCCGCCAGCCTAGCCGGGTCCTCAACGAC
AGGAGCACGATCATGCGCACCCGTGGCCAGGACCCAACGCTGCCCGAGATCTCGATCCCGCGAAATTAAT
ACGACTCACTATAGGGAGACCACAACGGTTTCCCTCTAGAAATAATTTTGTTTAACTTTAAGAAGGAGAT
ATACATATGATGAGCGAAACCGCCCCCCTGCCCTCTGCTTCCAGTGCTTTAGAAGATAAAGCAGCCTCTG
CCCCCGTTGTGGGCATTATCATGGGCAGCCAGTCAGACTGGGAAACCATGCGCCATGCAGACGCATTGCT
GACAGAGCTGGAAATTCCGCATGAAACCCTCATTGTTTCAGCACATCGTACGCCAGACCGGTTGGCGGAT
TATGCGCGTACGGCAGCCGAACGCGGCCTGAATGTGATTATTGCTGGGGCCGGTGGAGCTGCAGGTCTGC
CGGGTATGTGTGCGGCATGGACACGCCTGCCCGTGCTGGGTGTTCCAGTAGAATCTCGCGCTCTTAAAGG
CATGGACAGCCTGCTTTCCATTGTGCAGATGCCCGGCGGCGTGCCTGTGGGCACTTTGGCTATTGGGGCA
TCCGGCGCCAAAAATGCCGCCTTGCTGGCCGCCTCCATTCTTGCACTGTATAACCCGGCCCTTGCCGCAC
GCCTTGAAACATGGCGCGCATTGCAGACGGCCTCTGTCCCCAACTCTCCCATTACCGAAGATAAATGAGA
ATTCGAGCTCCGTCGACAAGCTTGCGGCCGCACTCGAGCACCACCACCACCACCACTGAGATCCGGCTGC
TAACAAAGCCCGAAAGGAAGCTGAGTTGGCTGCTGCCACCGCTGAGCAATAACTAGCATAACCCCTTGGG
GCCTCTAAACGGGTCTTGAGGGGTTTTTTGCTGAAAGGAGGAACTATATCCGGAT
Features (pLannotate 1.2.2; 13 found; start..end, strand, type, name):
     12..467     +  rep_origin     f1 ori (sequence partly withheld): f1 bacteriophage origin of replication; arrow indicates direction of (+) strand synthesis
    494..598     +  promoter       AmpR promoter: bla
    599..1459    +  CDS            AmpR: β-lactamase; bla; confers resistance to ampicillin, carbenicillin, and related antibiotics
   1630..2218    +  rep_origin     ori: high-copy-number ColE1/pMB1/pBR322/pUC origin of replication
   2404..2546    -  misc_feature   bom: basis of mobility region from pBR322
   2648..2839    -  CDS            rop: Rop protein, which maintains plasmids at low copy number; rop
   2856..3236    +  CDS            YPB1_ECOLX: Protein predicted: Swiss-Prot protein existence level 4. From Escherichia coli.
   3348..3366    +  promoter       T7 promoter: promoter for bacteriophage T7 RNA polymerase
   3398..3420    +  RBS            RBS: efficient ribosome binding site from bacteriophage T7 gene 10 (Olins and Rangwala, 1989)
   3500..3961    +  CDS            purE (fragment): PURE_ECOLI - Experimental evidence at protein level: Swiss-Prot protein existence level 1. Catalyzes the conversion of N5-carboxyaminoimidazole ribonucleotide (N5-CAIR) to 4-carboxy-5-aminoimidazole ribonucleotide (CAIR). From Escherichia coli (strain K12).
   4020..4037    +  CDS            9xHis (fragment): 9xHis affinity tag
   4047..4096    +  CDS            SET1 (fragment): solubility-enhancement tag derived from T7 phage gene 10B
   4104..4151    +  terminator     T7 terminator: transcription terminator for bacteriophage T7 RNA polymerase
