[The description below was written by a language model from this plasmid's Addgene catalogue record and pLannotate feature annotations shown in this document.]
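Description:
pJK315 is a bacterial expression plasmid built on the pET23a backbone for producing a point mutant of N5-carboxyaminoimidazole ribonucleotide mutase (PurE) from the acidophilic bacterium Acetobacter aceti 1023 in E. coli. The 4,176 bp plasmid carries a ColE1/pMB1-type origin together with the pBR322 bom region, and an f1 phage origin that permits single-stranded DNA production. Selection is by ampicillin through the bla (β-lactamase) gene and its own promoter. The catalogue lists the plasmid as high copy, although the automated annotation also detects a rop coding sequence, which is normally associated with copy-number restraint.

The purE coding sequence was inserted between the NdeI and EcoRI sites, both of which are retained. This places it downstream of the T7 promoter and the phage T7 gene 10 ribosome binding site and upstream of the T7 terminator, so expression depends on a host that supplies T7 RNA polymerase. The encoded protein carries a histidine-89 to glycine substitution and an additional N-terminal methionine. The feature table labels the insert as a fragment of E. coli PurE; this reflects homology-based matching by the annotation tool, since the record specifies the A. aceti gene. A vector-derived His-tag sequence, annotated as a fragment, lies downstream of the insert. The record lists no tag, and it does not state whether this sequence is translated in frame with PurE. PurE interconverts N5-CAIR and CAIR in purine biosynthesis, and the associated publication concerns biochemical and structural studies of the enzyme, so the H89G variant presumably probes the contribution of that histidine residue.
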