Addgene plasmid #71141: pJK315
Purpose: Expression of Acetobacter aceti 1023 PurE (H89G mutant) in E. coli
Depositing lab: T. J. Kappock. Depositing organization: Washington University in Saint Louis. Publication: Biochemical and structural studies of N5-carboxyaminoimidazole ribonucleotide mutase from the acidophilic bacterium Acetobacter aceti. Constantine CZ, Starks CM, Mill CP, Ransome AE, Karpowicz SJ, Francois JA, Goodman RA, Kappock TJ. Biochemistry. 2006 Jul 11;45(27):8193-208. 10.1021/bi060465n PubMed 16819818.
Backbone
  Vector backbone: pET23a
  Backbone size w/o insert (bp): 3666
  Total vector size (bp): 4176
  Vector type: Bacterial Expression
Growth in bacteria
  Bacterial resistance: Ampicillin, 100 μg/mL
  Growth temperature: 37°C
  Growth strain: DH5alpha
  Copy number: High Copy
Gene/Insert
  Gene/Insert name: N5-carboxyaminoimidazole ribonucleotide mutase (alt names: purE; AZ09_02690)
  Species: Acetobacter aceti 1023
  Mutation: changes histidine-89 to glycine; additional N-terminal methionine
  GenBank ID: AAZ04483.1 KDE21029.1
  Promoter: T7
  Cloning method: Restriction Enzyme; 5′ cloning site NdeI (not destroyed); 3′ cloning site EcoRI (not destroyed)
  Sequencing primers: 5′ T7 promoter; 3′ T7 terminator
Terms and licenses: Academic/Nonprofit Terms; Industry Terms: Not Available to Industry
How to cite: pJK315 was a gift from T. J. Kappock (Addgene plasmid # 71141 ; http://n2t.net/addgene:71141 ; RRID:Addgene_71141)
