>Addgene plasmid #71141 | pJK315 | addgene partial sequence | sequence record 134082 | T7 5'-TAATACGACTCACTATAGGG-3'
AATAATTTTGTTTAACTTTAAGAAGGAGATATACATATGATGAGCGAAACCGCCCCCCTGCCCTCTGCTT
CCAGTGCTTTAGAAGATAAAGCAGCCTCTGCCCCCGTTGTGGGCATTATCATGGGCAGCCAGTCAGACTG
GGAAACCATGCGCCATGCAGACGCATTGCTGACAGAGCTGGAAATTCCGCATGAAACCCTCATTGTTTCA
GCACATCGTACGCCAGACCGGTTGGCGGATTATGCGCGTACGGCAGCCGAACGCGGCCTGAATGTGATTA
TTGCTGGGGCCGGTGGAGCTGCAGGTCTGCCGGGTATGTGTGCGGCATGGACACGCCTGCCCGTGCTGGG
TGTTCCAGTAGAATCTCGCGCTCTTAAAGGCATGGACAGCCTGCTTTCCATTGTGCAGATGCCCGGCGGC
GTGCCTGTGGGCACTTTGGCTATTGGGGCATCCGGCGCCAAAAATGCCGCCTTGCTGGCCGCCTCCATTC
TTGCACTGTATAACCCGGCCCTTGCCGCACGCCTTGAAACATGGCGCGCATTGCAGACGGCCTCTGTCCC
CAACTCTCCCATTACCGAAGATAAATGAGAATTCGAGCTCCGTCGACAAGCTTGCGGCCGCACTCGAGCA
CCACCACCACCACCACTGAGATCCGGCTGCTAACAAAGCCCGAAAGGAAGCTGAGTTGGCTGCTGCCACC
GCTGAGCAATAACTAGCATAACCCCTTGGGGCCTCTAAACGGGTCTTGAGGGGTTTTTTGCTGAAAGGAG
GAACTATATCCGGATTGGCGAATGGG
[124 nt withheld, positions 797-920]
C
[91 nt withheld, positions 922-1012]
AGGGTGATGGTTCACGTA
