>Addgene plasmid #71141 | pJK315 | addgene partial sequence | sequence record 134083 | T7term 5'-GCTAGTTATTGCTCAGCGG-3'
TTCCTTTCGGGCTTTGTTAGCAGCCGGATCTCAGTGGTGGTGGTGGTGGTGCTCGAGTGCGGCCGCAAGC
TTGTCGACGGAGCTCGAATTCTCATTTATCTTCGGTAATGGGAGAGTTGGGGACAGAGGCCGTCTGCAAT
GCGCGCCATGTTTCAAGGCGTGCGGCAAGGGCCGGGTTATACAGTGCAAGAATGGAGGCGGCCAGCAAGG
CGGCATTTTTGGCGCCGGATGCCCCAATAGCCAAAGTGCCCACAGGCACGCCGCCGGGCATCTGCACAAT
GGAAAGCAGGCTGTCCATGCCTTTAAGAGCGCGAGATTCTACTGGAACACCCAGCACGGGCAGGCGTGTC
CATGCCGCACACATACCCGGCAGACCTGCAGCTCCACCGGCCCCAGCAATAATCACATTCAGGCCGCGTT
CGGCTGCCGTACGCGCATAATCCGCCAACCGGTCTGGCGTACGATGTGCTGAAACAATGAGGGTTTCATG
CGGAATTTCCAGCTCTGTCAGCAATGCGTCTGCATGGCGCATGGTTTCCCAGTCTGACTGGCTGCCCATG
ATAATGCCCACAACGGGGGCAGAGGCTGCTTTATCTTCTAAAGCACTGGAAGCAGAGGGCAGGGGGGCGG
TTTCGCTCATCATATGTATATCTCCTTCTTAAAGTTAAACAAAATTATTTCTAGAGGGAAACCGTTGTGG
TCTCCCTATAGTGAGTCGTATTAATTTCGCGGGATCGAGATCTCGGGCAGCGTTGGGTCCTGGCCACGGG
TGCGCATGATCGTGCTCCTGTCGTTGAGGACCCGGCTAGGCTGGCGGGGTTGCCTTACTGGTTAGCAGAA
TGAATCACCGATACGCGAGCGAACGTGAAGCGACTGCTGCTGCAAAACGTCTGCGACCTGAGCAACAACA
TGAATGGTCTTCGGTTTCCGTGTTTCGTAAAGTCTGGAAACGCGGAAGTCA
